>Addgene plasmid #218314 | pMV-Tc1-2_ST-10 kb | addgene full sequence | sequence record 445702 | Addgene NGS Result
TATATATATATATATATATTTGTTGTTATCAATTGCCATAGAATGATTAGTTATTGTGAATCAAATATTT
ATCTTGCAGGTGGCCTCTATACCTAGAAGCGGCAGAATCAGGCTTTATTAATACATGTGTATAGATTTTT
AGGATCTATACACATGTATTAATATGAAACAAGGATATGGAAGAGGAAGGCATGAAAACAGGAAAAGAAA
ACAAACCTTGTTTGCCATTTTAAGGCACCCCTGGACAGCTAGGTGGCAAAAGGAAGCTTCCCTTTGGTCT
CCCCCTCTTAAGTACCACATTTGTAGAGGTTTTACTTGCTTTAAAAAACCTCCCACACCTCCCCCTGAAC
CTGAAACATAAAATGAATGCAATTGTTGTTGTTAACTTGTTTATTGCAGCTTATAATGGTTACAAATAAA
GCAATAGCATCACAAATTTCACAAATAAAGCATTTTTTTCACTGCATTCTAGTTGTGGTTTGTCCAAACT
CAATCGATGCGAGGGGGCAGGGCCTGCATGTGAAGGGCGTCGTAGGTGTCCTTGGTGGCTGTACTGAGAC
CCTGGTAAAGGCCATCGTGCCCCTTGCCCCTCCGGCGCTCGCCTTTCATCCCAATCTCACTGTAGGCCTC
CGCCATCTTATCTTTCTGCAGTTCATTGTACAGGCCTTCCTGAGGGTTCTTCCTTCTCGGCTTTCCCCCC
ATCTCAGGGTCCCGGCCACGTCTCTTGTCCAAAACATCGTACTCCTCTCTTCGTCCTAGATTGAGCTCGT
TATAGAGCTGGTTCTGGCCCTGCTGGTACGCGGGGGCGTCTGCGCTCCTGCTGAACTTCACTCTGGAGCG
ATAGGCTGCGAAGTCGCGTGGTGGGGCATAGGGCTGGTAATGCTTGCGGGTGGGCCCGGGGCGGCGGGGA
GTCATGTTCATGTAGTCACTGTGCAGGAGCCTGCTCCTCTTACTCCTCACCCAGAAAATAATAAAGGCCA
CTGTTACTAGCAAGCTATAGCAAGCCAGGACTCCCCCAACCACCACCAGCACCCAAAAATCACAGGCGAA
GTCCAGCCCCCTCGTGTGCACTGCGCCCCCCGCCGCTGGCCGGCACGCCTCTGGGCGCAGGGACAGGGGC
TGCGACGCGATGGTGGGCGCCGGTGTTGGTGGTCGCGGCGCTGGCGTCGTGGTCAGCACTGTCAGTTGCG
TGCCTCCACCGAAAACAGCGGCTGAACTATGCCAAATCATACAGTAATAATCGGCCTCGTCCTCGGACCT
GAGACCTGAGATGAGCAGCACACCCGCATTGGCGCTTGCGTCTTTAGATCCACTAAACCTTGATGGAACT
CCAGATCCCTGCTGCTTATCTGAGTCGCTCTTGTAATTGAGAAGGTATTGGGGAGGAGAACCTGGTTTTT
GCTGATACCAGTAGATCCTGTAAGGCCCTACATTGATTCCTGACCTCAGTGTACACGTCAAAGAAGCGGA
GGCACCGGGGCTTGCACTGAGGGAGGATGATTGCGTGAGAACAGGTTGGCTACCCCCCCCTCCGGACCCG
CCCCCACCGGAACCTCCACCGCCTGAGCCCAGGATCCCACTGGACACGGTGACGGTTGTACCTTGTCCCC
AAACGTCCATACCATAGTAGTAAGTCATCATACCCCGCGCACAATAGTAAACAGCTGTGTCTTCGGGAGT
TACACTATTAAGCTGAAGAGAGAACTGGTTTTTGGAAGTATCTGGATTTATAGACATCCTGCTTTTCACA
CTTACAGCATAATCATTATACCATTTACTGCGGTAGTATGTTCTACCGAGCCATTCCAACCCTCGACTGG
GGGACTGCCTGATCCAATTCCATGTCGCGGAGTTACTACTCACTGAATCACCTGATATGGCACAGGTAAG
ACTAAGAGTCTGGGAAGGAGTGACCAGACCGGGGCCAGATTGTTGGAGTTGCACTTGCGGCCTGGCGGCG
TGGAGCAGCAAGGCCAGCGGCAGGAGCAAGGCGGTCACTGGTAAGGCCTTATCGTCATCGTCTTTGTAAT
CCATGGTGGCGACCGGTGGATCCCTCACGACACCTGAAATGGAAGAAAAAAACTTTGAACCACTGTCTGA
GGCTTGAGAATGAACCAAGATCCAAACTCAAAAAGGGCAAATTCCAAGGAGAATTACATCAAGTGCCAAG
CTGGCCTAACTTCAGTCTCCACCCACTCAGTGTGGGGAAACTCCATCGCATAAAACCCCTCCCCCCAACC
TAAAGACGACGTACTCCAAAAGCTCGAGAACTAATCGAGGTGCCTGGACGGCGCCCGGTACTCAGTGGAG
TCACATGAAGCGACGGCTGAGGACGGAAAGGCCCTTTTCCTTTGTGTGGGTGACTCACCCGCCCGCTCTC
CCGAGCGCCGCGTCCTCCATTTTGAGCTCCCTGCAGCAGGGCCGGGAAGCGGCCATCTTTCCGCTCACGC
AACTGGTGCCGACCGGGCCAGCCTTGCCGCCCAGGGCGGGGCGATACACGGCGGCGCGAGGCCAGGCACC
AGAGCAGGCCGGCGAGCTTGAGACTACCCCCGTCCGATTCTCGGTGGCCGCGCTCGCAGGCCCCGCCTCG
CCGAACATGTGCGCTGGGACGCACGGGCCCCGTCGCCGCCCGCGGCCCCAAAAACCGAAATACCAGTGTG
CAGATCTTGGCCCGCATTTACAAGACTATCTTGCCAGAAAAAAAGCGTCGCAGCAGGTCATCAAAAATTT
TAAATGGCTAGAGACTTATCGAAAGCAGCGAGACAGGCGCGAAGGTGCCACCAGATTCGCACGCGGCGGC
CCCAGCGCCCAGGCCAGGCCTCAACTCAAGCACGAGGCGAAGGGGCTCCTTAAGCGCAAGGCCTCGAACT
CTCCCACCCACTTCCAACCCGAAGCTCGGGATCAAGAATCACGTACTGCAGCCAGGTGGAAGTAATTCAA
GGCACGCAAGGGCCATAACCCGTAAAGAGGCCAGGCCCGCGGGAACCACACACGGCACTTACCTGTGTTC
TGGCGGCAAACCCGTTGCGAAAAAGAACGTTCACGGCGACTACTGCACTTATATACGGTTCTCCCCCACC
CTCGGGAAAAAGGCGGAGCCAGTACACGACATCACTTTCCCAGTTTACCCCGCGCCACCTTCTCTAGGCA
CCGGGTCAATTGCCGACCCCTCCCCCCAACTTCTCGGGGACTGTGGGCGATGTGCGCTCTGCCCACTGAC
GGGCACCGGAGCCTCACGTTAATTAACCAAGGTACCCATTGGCGGCCGCCCTCAGAAGCCATAGAGCCCA
CCGCATCCCCAGCATGCCTGCTATTGTCTTCCCAATCCTCCCCCTTGCTGTCCTGCCCCACCCCACCCCC
CAGAATAGAATGACACCTACTCAGACAATGCGATGCAATTTCCTCATTTTATTAGGAAAGGACAGTGGGA
GTGGCACCTTCCAGGGTCAAGGAAGGCACGGGGGAGGGGCAAACAACAGATGGCTGGCAACTAGAAGGCA
CAGTCGAGGCTGATCAGCGAGCTTAATTAATTACTTGTACAGCTCGTCCATGCCGAGAGTGATCCCGGCG
GCGGTCACGAACTCCAGCAGGACCATGTGATCGCGCTTCTCGTTGGGGTCTTTGCTCAGGGCGGACTGGG
TGCTCAGGTAGTGGTTGTCGGGCAGCAGCACGGGGCCGTCGCCGATGGGGGTGTTCTGCTGGTAGTGGTC
GGCGAGCTGCACGCTGCCGTCCTCGATGTTGTGGCGGATCTTGAAGTTCACCTTGATGCCGTTCTTCTGC
TTGTCGGCCATGATATAGACGTTGTGGCTGTTGTAGTTGTACTCCAGCTTGTGCCCCAGGATGTTGCCGT
CCTCCTTGAAGTCGATGCCCTTCAGCTCGATGCGGTTCACCAGGGTGTCGCCCTCGAACTTCACCTCGGC
GCGGGTCTTGTAGTTGCCGTCGTCCTTGAAGAAGATGGTGCGCTCCTGGACGTAGCCTTCGGGCATGGCG
GACTTGAAGAAGTCGTGCTGCTTCATGTGGTCGGGGTAGCGGCTGAAGCACTGCACGCCGTAGGTCAGGG
TGGTCACGAGGGTGGGCCAGGGCACGGGCAGCTTGCCGGTGGTGCAGATGAACTTCAGGGTCAGCTTGCC
GTAGGTGGCATCGCCCTCGCCCTCGCCGGACACGCTGAACTTGTGGCCGTTTACGTCGCCGTCCAGCTCG
ACCAGGATGGGCACCACCCCGGTGAACAGCTCCTCGCCCTTGCTCACCATTGGCCCGGGATTCTCTTCGA
CATCCCCTGCTTGTTTCAACAGGGAGAAGTTAGTGGCATCGATGGCACCGGGCTTGCGGGTCATGCACCA
GGTGCGCGGTCCTTCGGGCACCTCGACGTCGGCGGTGACGGTGAAGCCGAGCCGCTCGTAGAAGGGGAGG
TTGCGGGGCGCGGAGGTCTCCAGGAAGGCGGGCACCCCGGCGCGCTCGGCCGCCTCCACTCCGGGGAGCA
CGACGGCGCTGCCCAGACCCTTGCCCTGGTGGTCGGGCGAGACGCCGACGGTGGCCAGGAACCACGCGGG
CTCCTTGGGCCGGTGCGGCGCCAGGAGGCCTTCCATCTGTTGCTGCGCGGCCAGCCGGGAACCGCTCAAC
TCGGCCATGCGCGGGCCGATCTCGGCGAACACCGCCCCCGCTTCGACGCTCTCCGGCGTGGTCCAGACCG
CCACCGCGGCGCCGTCGTCCGCGACCCACACCTTGCCGATGTCGAGCCCGACGCGCGTGAGGAAGAGTTC
TTGCAGCTCGGTGACCCGCTCGATGTGGCGGTCCGGGTCGACGGTGTGGCGCGTGGCGGGGTAGTCGGCG
AACGCGGCGGCGAGGGTGCGTACGGCCCGGGGGACGTCGTCGCGGGTGGCGAGGCGCACCGTGGGCTTGT
ACTCGGTCCCCATGGTGGCGTTGGCTGCAGGTCGAAAGGCCCGGAGATGAGGAAGAGGAGAACAGCGCGG
CAGACGTGCGCTTTTGAAGCGTGCAGAATGCCGGGCCTCCGGAGGACCTTCGGGCGCCCGCCCCGCCCCT
GAGCCCGCCCCTGAGCCCGCCCCCGGACCCACCCCTTCCCAGCCTCTGAGCCCAGAAAGCGAAGGAGCAA
AGCTGCTATTGGCCGCTGCCCCAAAGGCCTACCCGCTTCCATTGCTCAGCGGTGCTGTCCATCTGCACGA
GACTAGTGAGACGTGCTACTTCCATTTGTCACGTCCTGCACGACGCGAGCTGCGGGGCGGGGGGGAACTT
CCTGACTAGGGGAGGAGTAGAAGGTGGCGCGAAGGGGCCACCAAAGAACGGAGCCGGTTGGCGCCTACCG
GTGGATGTGGAATGTGTGCGAGGCCAGAGGCCACTTGTGTAGCGCCAAGTGCCCAGCGGGGCTGCTAAAG
CGCATGCTCCAGACTGCCTTGGGAAAAGCGCCTCCCCTACCCGGTAGAATTGCTAGCACCGGTTTTGAAG
GCTCAGGAAACCTTTGCAGGTGTTTTGAGTTGATTAGCTGATTGGCATGTCACCATATTCTAATTTGTTG
AGATAGTGAATTGGTGGGTTTTTGTTAAATGTGAGCCAAAATCATCACAATTAAAAGAACCAAAGACTTA
AACTACTTCAGTCTGTGTGCATTGAATTTATTTAATACACGAGTTTCACAATTTGAGTTGAATTACTGAA
ATAAATGAACTTTTCCACGACATTCTAATTTATTGAGATGCACCTGTACAATTGAGAGACGCAAGACACT
GCGGATCGAGACGCATTGCGTGGTTCGACTGGCCGTCGTTTTACAACGAAAGGGCCTCGTGATACGCCTA
TTTTTATAGGTTAATGTCATGATAATAATGGTTTCTTAGACGTCAGGTGGCACTTTTCGGGGAAATGTGC
GCGGAACCCCTATTTGTTTATTTTTCTAAATACATTCAAATATGTATCCGCTCATGAGACAATAACCCTG
ATAAATGCTTCAATAATATTGAAAAAGGAAGAGTATGAGTATTCAACATTTCCGTGTCGCCCTTATTCCC
TTTTTTGCGGCATTTTGCCTTCCTGTTTTTGCTCACCCAGAAACGCTGGTGAAAGTAAAAGATGCTGAAG
ATCAGTTGGGTGCACGAGTGGGTTACATCGAACTGGATCTCAACAGCGGTAAGATCCTTGAGAGTTTTCG
CCCCGAAGAACGTTTTCCAATGATGAGCACTTTTAAAGTTCTGCTATGTGGCGCGGTATTATCCCGTATT
GACGCCGGGCAAGAGCAACTCGGTCGCCGCATACACTATTCTCAGAATGACTTGGTTGAGTACTCACCAG
TCACAGAAAAGCATCTTACGGATGGCATGACAGTAAGAGAATTATGTAGTGCTGCCATAACCATGAGTGA
TAACACGGCGGCCAACTTACTTCTGACAACGATCGGAGGACCGAAGGAGCTAACCGCTTTTTTGCGCAAC
ATGGGGGATCATGTAACTCGCCTTGATCGTTGGGAACCGGAGCTGAATGAAGCCATACCAAACGACGAGC
GTGATACCACGATGCCTGTAGCGATGGCAACAACGTTGCGCAAACTATTAACTGGCGAACTACTTACTCT
AGCTTCCCGGCAACAATTAATAGACTGGATGGAGGCGGATAAAGTTGCAGGACCACTTCTGCGCTCGGCC
CTTCCGGCTGGCTGGTTTATTGCTGATAAATCTGGAGCCGGTGAGCGTGGGTCCCGCGGTATTATTGCAG
CACTGGGGCCAGATGGTAAGCCCTCCCGTATCGTAGTTATCTACACGACGGGGAGTCAGGCAACTATGGA
TGAACGAAAGAGACAGATCGCTGAGATAGGTGCCTCACTGATTAAGCATTGGTAACTGTCAGACCAAGTT
TACTCATATATACTTTAGATTGATTTAAAACTTCATTTTTAATTTAAAAGGATCTAGGTGAAGATCCTTT
TTGATAATCTCATGACCAAAATCCCTTAACGTGAGTTTTCGTTCCACTGAGCGTCAGACCCCGTAGAAAA
GATCAAAGGATCTTCTTGAGATCCTTTTTTTCTGCGCGTAATCTGCTGCTTGCAAACAAAAAAACCACCG
CTACCAGCGGTGGTTTGTTTGCCGGATCAAGAGCTACCAACTCTTTTTCCGAAGGTAACTGGCTTCAGCA
GAGCGCAGATACCAAATACTGTTCTTCTAGTGTAGCCGTAGTTAGGCCACCACTTCAAGAACTCTGTAGC
ACCGCCTACATACCTCGCTCTGCTAATCCTGTTACCAGTGGCTGCTGCCAGTGGCGATAAGTCGTGTCTT
ACCGGGTTGGACTCAAGACGATAGTTACCGGATAAGGCGCAGCGGTCGGGCTGAACGGGGGGTTCGTGCA
CACAGCCCAGCTTGGAGCGAACGACCTACACCGAACTGAGATACCTACAGCGTGAGCTATGAGAAAGCGC
CACGCTTCCCGAAGGGAGAAAGGCGGACAGGTATCCGGTAAGCGGCAGGGTCGGAACAGGAGAGCGCACG
AGGGAGCTTCCAGGGGGAAACGCCTGGTATCTTTATAGTCCTGTCGGGTTTCGCCACCTCTGACTTGAGC
GTCGATTTTTGTGATGCTCGTCAGGGGGGCGGAGCCTATGGAAAAACGCCAGCAACGCGGCCTTTTTACG
GTTCCTGGCCTTTTGCTGGCCTTTTGCTCACATGTTCTTTCCTGCGTTATCCCCTGATTCTGTGGGTAAC
CGTATTACCGCCTTTGAGTGAGCTGATACCGCTCGCCGCAGCCGAACGACCGAGCGCAGCGAGTCAGTGA
GCGAGGAAGCGGCACACAGGAAACAGCTATGACCGTCTCGGTTGGCAGTGACTCCGTCTCTGGGCCCTAC
AGGTGCATCTCAATAAATTAGAATGTCGTGGAAAAGTTCATTTATTTCAGTAATTCAACTCAAATTGTGA
AACTCGTGTATTAAATAAATTCAATGCACACAGACTGAAGTAGTTTAAGTCTTTGGTTCTTTTAATTGTG
ATGATTTTGGCTCACATTTAACAAAAACCCACCAATTCACTATCTCAACAAATTAGAATACTTCATAAGA
CCAATAAAAAAAACATTTTTAGTGAATTGTTGGCCTTCTGGAAAGTATGTTCATTTACTGTACATGTACC
TCGAGGGCGCGCCCATGAGGACAGCTAAAACAATAAGTAATGTAAAATACAGCATAGCAAAACTTTAACC
TCCAAATCAAGCCTCTACTTGAATCCTTTTCTGAGGGATGAATAAGGCATAGGCATCAGGGGCTGTTGCC
AATGTGCATTAGCTGTTTGCAGCCTCACCTTCTTTCATGGAGTTTAAGATATAGTGTATTTTCCCAAGGT
TTGAACTAGCTCTTCATTTCTTTATGTTTTAAATGCACTGACCTCCCACATTCCCTTTTTAGTAAAATAT
TCAGAAATAATTTAAATACATCATTGCAATGAAAATAAATGTTTTTTATTAGGCAGAATCCAGATGCTCA
AGGCCCTTCATAATATCCCCCAGTTTAGTAGTTGGACTTAGGGAACAAAGGAACCTTTAATAGAAATTGG
ACAGCAAGAAAGCGAGCTTAGTGATACTTGTGGGCCAGGGCATTAGCCACACCAGCCACCACTTTCTGAT
AGGCAGCCTGCACTGGTGGGGTGAATTCTTTGCCAAAGTGATGGGCCAGCACACAGACCAGCACGTTGCC
CAGGAGCTGTGGGAGGAAGATAAGAGGTATGAACATGATTAGCAAAAGGGCCTAGCTTGGACTCAGAATA
ATCCAGCCTTATCCCAACCATAAAATAAAAGCAGAATGGTAGCTGGATTGTAGCTGCTATTAGCAATATG
AAACCTCTTACATCAGTTACAATTTATATGCAGAAATATTTATATGCAGAAATATTGCTATTGCCTTAAC
CCAGAAATTATCACTGTTATTCTTTAGAATGGTGCAAAGAGGCATGATACATTGTATCATTATTGCCCTG
AAAGAAAGAGATTAGGGAAAGTATTAGAAATAAGATAAACAAAAAAGTATATTAAAAGAAGAAAGCATTT
TTTAAAATTACAAATGCAAAATTACCCTGATTTGGTCAATATGTGTACACATATTAAAACATTACACTTT
AACCCATAAATATGTATAATGATTATGTATCAATTAAAAATAAAAGAAAATAAAGTAGGGAGATTATGAA
TATGCAAATAAGCACACATATATTCCAAATAGTAATGTACTAGGCAGACTGTGTAAAGTTTTTTTTTAAG
TTACTTAATGTATCTCAGAGATATTTCCTTTTGTTATACACAATGTTAAGGCATTAAGTATAATAGTAAA
AATTGCGGAGAAGAAAAAAAAAGAAAGCAAGAATTAAACAAAAGAAAACAATTGTTATGAACAGCAAATA
AAAGAAACTAAAACGATCCTGAGACTTCCACACTGATGCAATCATTCGTCTGTTTCCCATTCTAAACTGT
ACCCTGTTACTTCTCCCCTTCCTATGACATGAACTTAACCATAGAAAAGAAGGGGAAAGAAAACATCAAG
GGTCCCATAGACTCACCCTGAAGTTCTCAGGATCCACGTGCAGCTTGTCACAGTGCAGCTCACTCAGTGT
GGCAAAGGTGCCCTTGAGGTTGTCCAGGTGAGCCAGGCCATCACTAAAGGCACCGAGCACTTTCTTGCCA
TGAGCCTTCACCTTAGGGTTGCCCATAACAGCATCAGGAGTGGACAGATCCCCAAAGGACTCAAAGAACC
TCTGGGTCCAAGGGTAGACCACCAGCAGCCTAAGGGTGGGAAAATAGACCAATAGGCAGAGAGAGTCAGT
GCCTATCAGAAACCCAAGAGTCTTCTCTGTCTCCACATGCCCAGTTTCTATTGGTCTCCTTAAACCTGTC
TTGTAACCTTGATACCAACCTGCCCAGGGCCTCACCACCAACTTCATCCACGTTCACCTTGCCCCACAGG
GCAGTAACGGCAGACTTCTCCTCAGGAGTCAGGTGCACCATGGTGTCTGTTTGAGGTTGCTAGTGAACAC
AGTTGTGTCAGAAGCAAATGTAAGCAATAGATGGCTCTGCCCTGACTTTTATGCCCAGCCCTGGCTCCTG
CCCTCCCTGCTCCTGGGAGTAGATTGGCCAACCCTAGGGTGTGGCTCCACAGGGTGAGGTCTAAGTGATG
ACAGCCGTACCTGTCCTTGGCTCTTCTGGCACTGGCTTAGGAGTTGGACTTCAAACCCTCAGCCCTCCCT
CTAAGATATATCTCTTGGCCCCATACCATCAGTACAAATTGCTACTAAAAACATCCTCCTTTGCAAGTGT
ATTTACGCTTCTTTGAGAAACATCTTCTTCGTTAGTGGCCTGCCCCTCATTCCCACTTTAATATCCAGAA
TCACTATAAGAAGAATATAATAAGAGGAATAACTCTTATTATAGGTAAGGGAAAATTAAGAGGCATACGT
GATGGGATGAGTAAGAGAGGAGAGGGAAGGATTAATGGATGATAAAATCTACTACTATTTGTTGAGACCT
TTTATAGTCTAATCAATTTTGCTATTGTTTTCCATCCTCACGCTAACTCCATAAAAAAACACTATTATTA
TCTTTATTTTGCCATGACAAGACTGAGCTCAGAAGAGTCAAGCATTTGCCTAAGGTCGGACATGTCAGAG
GCAGTGCCAGACCTATGTGAGACTCTGCAGCTACTGCTCATGGGCCCTGTGCTGCACTGATGAGGAGGAT
CAGATGGATGGGGCAATGAAGCAAAGGAATCATTCTGTGGATAAAGGAGACAGCCATGAAGAAGTCTATG
ACTGTAAATTTGGGAGCAGGAGTCTCTAAGGACTTGGATTTCAAGGAATTTTGACTCAGCAAACACAAGA
CCCTCACGGTGACTTTGCGAGCTGGTGTGCCAGATGTGTCTATCAGAGGTTCCAGGGAGGGTGGGGTGGG
GTCAGGGCTGGCCACCAGCTATCAGGGCCCAGATGGGTTATAGGCTGGCAGGCTCAGATAGGTGGTTAGG
TCAGGTTGGTGGTGCTGGGTGGAGTCCATGACTCCCAGGAGCCAGGAGAGATAGACCATGAGTAGAGGGC
AGACATGGGAAAGGTGGGGGAGGCACAGCATAGCAGCATTTTTCATTCTACTACTACATGGGACTGCTCC
CCTATACCCCCAGCTAGGGGCAAGTGCCTTGACTCCTATGTTTTCAGGATCATCATCTATAAAGTAAGAG
TAATAATTGTGTCTATCTCATAGGGTTATTATGAGGATCAAAGGAGATGCACACTCTCTGGACCAGTGGC
CTAACAGTTCAGGACAGAGCTATGGGCTTCCTATGTATGGGTCAGTGGTCTCAATGTAGCAGGCAAGTTC
CAGAAGATAGCATCAACCACTGTTAGAGATATACTGCCAGTCTCAGAGCCTGATGTTAATTTAGCAATGG
GCTGGGACCCTCCTCCAGTAGAACCTTCTAACCAGCTGCTGCAGTCAAAGTCGAATGCAGCTGGTTAGAC
TTTTTTTAATGAAAGCTTGTACCAGTGGGGCCTCTAAGACTAAGTCACTCTGTCTCACCGTGTCTTAGCC
AGTTCCTTACAGCTTGCCCTGATGGGAGATAGAGAATGGGTATCCTCCAACAAAAAAATAAATTTTCATT
TCTCAAGGTCCAACTTATGTTTTCTTAATTTTTAAAAAAATCTTGACCATTCTCCACTCTCTAAAATAAT
CCACAGTGAGAGAAACATTCTTTTCCCCCATCCCATAAATACCTCTATTAAATATGGAAAATCTGGGCAT
GGTGTCTCACACCTGTAATCCCAGCACTTTGGGAGGCTGAGGTGGGTGGACTGCTTGGAGCTCAGGAGTT
CAAGACCATCTTGGACAACATGGTGATACCCTGCCTCTACAAAAAGTACAAAAATTAGCCTGGCATGGTG
GTGTGCACCTGTAATCCCAGCTATTAGGGTGGCTGAGGCAGGAGAATTGCTTGAACCCGGGAGGCGGAGG
TTGCAGTGAGCTGAGATCGTGCCACTGCACTCCAGCCTGGGGGACAGAGCACATTATAATTAACTGTTAT
TTTTTACTTGGACTCTTGTGGGGAATAAGATACATGTTTTATTCTTATTTATGATTCAAGCACTGAAAAT
AGTGTTTAGCATCCAGCAGGTGCTTCAAAACCATTTGCTGAATGATTACTATACTTTTTACAAGCTCAGC
TCCCTCTATCCCTTCCAGCATCCTCATCTCTGATTAAATAAGCTTCAGTTTTTCCTTAGTTCCTGTTACA
TTTCTGTGTGTCTCCATTAGTGACCTCCCATAGTCCAAGCATGAGCAGTTCTGGCCAGGCCCCTGTCGGG
GTCAGTGCCCCACCCCCGCCTTCTGGTTCTGTGTAACCTTCTAAGCAAACCTTCTGGCTCAAGCACAGCA
ATGCTGAGTCATGATGAGTCATGCTGAGGCTTAGGGTGTGTGCCCAGATGTTCTCAGCCTAGAGTGATGA
CTCCTATCTGGGTCCCCAGCAGGATGCTTACAGGGCAGATGGCAAAAAAAAGGAGAAGCTGACCACCTGA
CTAAAACTCCACCTCAAACGGCATCATAAAGAAAATGGATGCCTGAGACAGAATGTGACATATTCTAGAA
TATATTATTTCCTGAATATATATATATATATATATACATATACGTATA
Features (pLannotate 1.2.2; 26 found; start..end, strand, type, name):
      4..21      +  promoter       LEU2 promoter (fragment): S. cerevisiae LEU2
    293..361     +  CDS            large T antigen (fragment): large T antigen from SV40 (simian virus 40)
    384..465     +  polyA_signal   SV40 poly(A) signal: SV40 polyadenylation signal
    499..834     -  CDS            CD247 (fragment): CD3Z_HUMAN - Also known as CD3Z, T3Z, TCRZ. Experimental evidence at protein level: Swiss-Prot protein existence level 1. Part of the TCR-CD3 complex present on T-lymphocyte cell surface that plays an essential role in adaptive immune response. When antigen presenting cells (APCs) activate T-cell receptor (TCR), TCR- mediated signals are transmitted across the cell membrane by the CD3 chains CD3D, CD3E, CD3G and CD3Z. All CD3 chains contain immunoreceptor tyrosine-based activation motifs (ITAMs) in their cytoplasmic domain. Upon TCR engagement, these motifs become phosphorylated by Src family
    835..1038    -  CDS            CD28 (fragment): CD28_HUMAN - Experimental evidence at protein level: Swiss-Prot protein existence level 1. Involved in T-cell activation, the induction of cell proliferation and cytokine production and promotion of T-cell survival. Enhances the production of IL4 and IL10 in T-cells in conjunction with TCR/CD3 ligation and CD40L costimulation (PubMed:8617933). Isoform 3 enhances CD40L-mediated activation of NF-kappa-B and kinases MAPK8 and PAK2 in T-cells (PubMed:15067037). From Homo sapiens (Human).
   1261..1521    -  CDS            IGLV5-48 (fragment): LV548_HUMAN - Experimental evidence at protein level: Swiss-Prot protein existence level 1. Probable non-functional open reading frame (ORF) of V region of the variable domain of immunoglobulin light chains (PubMed:24600447). Non-functional ORF generally cannot participate in the synthesis of a productive immunoglobulin chain due to altered V- (D)-J or switch recombination and/or splicing site (at mRNA level) and/or conserved amino acid change (protein level) (PubMed:9619395). Immunoglobulins, also known as antibodies, are membrane-bound or secreted glycoproteins produced by B lymphocytes. In
   1579..1944    -  CDS            HVM46_MOUSE (fragment): Experimental evidence at protein level: Swiss-Prot protein existence level 1. From Mus musculus (Mouse).
   1948..2007    -  CDS            CD8A (fragment): CD8A_HUMAN - Also known as MAL. Experimental evidence at protein level: Swiss-Prot protein existence level 1. Integral membrane glycoprotein that plays an essential role in the immune response and serves multiple functions in responses against both external and internal offenses. In T-cells, functions primarily as a coreceptor for MHC class I molecule:peptide complex. The antigens presented by class I peptides are derived from cytosolic proteins while class II derived from extracellular proteins. Interacts simultaneously with the T-cell receptor (TCR) and the MHC class I proteins presented by
   2064..2267    -  intron         EF-1α intron A: truncated intron upstream of the start codon of human EF-1α
   2893..3002    -  intron         EF-1α intron A (fragment): intron upstream of the start codon of human EF-1α
   3003..3214    -  promoter       EF-1α core promoter: core promoter for human elongation factor EF-1α
   3279..3503    -  polyA_signal   bGH poly(A) signal: bovine growth hormone polyadenylation signal
   3531..4250    -  CDS            EGFP: the original enhanced GFP (Yang et al., 1996) mammalian codon-optimized
   4314..4908    -  CDS            PuroR (fragment): puromycin N-acetyltransferase; pac from Streptomyces alboniger; confers resistance to puromycin
   4933..5432    -  promoter       PGK promoter: mouse phosphoglycerate kinase 1 promoter
   5768..5788    +  CDS            lacZα (fragment): LacZα fragment of β-galactosidase; lacZ fragment
   5880..5984    +  promoter       AmpR promoter: bla
   5985..6845    +  CDS            AmpR: β-lactamase; bla; confers resistance to ampicillin, carbenicillin, and related antibiotics
   7016..7604    +  rep_origin     ori: high-copy-number ColE1/pMB1/pBR322/pUC origin of replication
   8163..8557    -  polyA_signal   β-globin poly(A): human β-globin polyadenylation signal
   8561..8683    -  CDS            HBB: HBB_COLGU - Experimental evidence at transcript level: Swiss-Prot protein existence level 2. Involved in oxygen transport from the lung to the various peripheral tissues. From Colobus guereza (Mantled guereza) (Eastern black-and-white colobus monkey).
   8687..9078    -  intron         β-globin intron (fragment): internally truncated intron from human β-globin
   9448..9536    -  intron         β-globin intron (fragment): internally truncated intron from human β-globin
   9540..9854    -  CDS            HBB (fragment): HBB_HAPGR - Experimental evidence at protein level: Swiss-Prot protein existence level 1. Involved in oxygen transport from the lung to the various peripheral tissues. From Hapalemur griseus (Gray gentle lemur) (Eastern lesser bamboo lemur).
   9886..9981    -  CDS            HBB (fragment): HBB_HUMAN - Experimental evidence at protein level: Swiss-Prot protein existence level 1. [Spinorphin]: functions as an endogenous inhibitor of enkephalin-degrading enzymes such as DPP3, and as a selective antagonist of the P2RX3 receptor which is involved in pain signaling, these properties implicate it as a regulator of pain and inflammation. From Homo sapiens (Human).
  11817..12017   -  CDS            C9orf85 (fragment): CI085_HUMAN - Experimental evidence at protein level: Swiss-Prot protein existence level 1. From Homo sapiens (Human).
