[The description below was written by a language model from this plasmid's Addgene catalogue record and pLannotate feature annotations shown in this document.]
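Description:
pMV-Tc1-2_ST-10 kb is a transposon donor plasmid on the pMV backbone, catalogued as a mammalian expression vector and intended to supply a Tc1-2_ST transposon carrying a roughly 10 kb synthetic cargo. It is propagated in E. coli as a high-copy plasmid through a ColE1/pUC-type origin and selected with ampicillin via the β-lactamase gene and its native promoter. The full sequenced record is 12,648 nt. The automated annotation does not mark the transposon terminal inverted repeats, so the exact boundaries of the mobile element cannot be read from the feature table. No transposase coding sequence is annotated either, which fits a donor design in which the transposase is provided separately.

The annotated cargo consists of several units, all on the same strand. A mouse PGK promoter drives a puromycin N-acetyltransferase sequence followed by EGFP and a bGH polyadenylation signal, giving both drug selection and fluorescence readout of integration; how the two coding regions are linked is not annotated. An EF-1α core promoter with intron A sequence sits upstream of an open reading frame whose pieces (CD8A leader-like fragment, immunoglobulin heavy and light variable regions, CD28 and CD3ζ segments, SV40 poly(A)) resemble a second-generation chimeric antigen receptor, though the record does not name it or its target antigen. A further segment contains β-globin (HBB) exons, introns and polyadenylation signal, and there are unannotated stretches and a small C9orf85-matching fragment that may be genomic or stuffer sequence. Short hits to the LEU2 promoter, lacZα and SV40 large T antigen are probably incidental. The construct appears suited to testing how well this transposon moves large cargo into human cells.
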