Addgene plasmid #218314: pMV-Tc1-2_ST-10 kb
Purpose: Donor plasmid of Tc1-2_ST Transposon with 10 kb cargo gene
Depositing lab: Haoyi Wang. Depositing organization: Institute of Zoology, Chinese Academy of Sciences. Publication: Heterologous survey of 130 DNA transposons in human cells highlights their functional divergence and expands the genome engineering toolbox. Zhang T, Tan S, Tang N, Li Y, Zhang C, Sun J, Guo Y, Gao H, Cai Y, Sun W, Wang C, Fu L, Ma H, Wu Y, Hu X, Zhang X, Gee P, Yan W, Zhao Y, Chen Q, Guo B, Wang H, Zhang YE. Cell. 2024 Jul 11;187(14):3741-3760.e30. doi: 10.1016/j.cell.2024.05.007. Epub 2024 Jun 5. PubMed 38843831.
Backbone
  Vector backbone: pMV
  Vector type: Mammalian Expression
Growth in bacteria
  Bacterial resistance: Ampicillin, 100 μg/mL
  Growth temperature: 37°C
  Growth strain: DH5alpha
  Copy number: High Copy
Gene/Insert
  Gene/Insert name: 10 kb cargo gene
  Species: Synthetic
  Cloning method: Restriction Enzyme; 5′ cloning site Unknown (unknown if destroyed); 3′ cloning site Unknown (unknown if destroyed)
Terms and licenses: Academic/Nonprofit Terms; Industry Terms: Not Available to Industry
How to cite: pMV-Tc1-2_ST-10 kb was a gift from Haoyi Wang (Addgene plasmid # 218314 ; http://n2t.net/addgene:218314 ; RRID:Addgene_218314)
